>Addgene plasmid #224866 | pYAMTrGCas | addgene full sequence | sequence record 449564 | Addgene NGS Result
GTCCTTTTCATCACGTGCTATAAAAATAATTATAATTTAAATTTTTTAATATAAATATATAAATTAAAAA
TAGAAAGTAAAAAAAGAAATTAAAGAAAAAATAGTTTTTGTTTTCCGAAGATGTAAAAGACTCTAGGGGG
ATCGCCAACAAATACTACCTTTTATCTTGCTCTTCCTGCTCTCAGGTATTAATGCCGAATTGTTTCATCT
TGTCTGTGTAGAAGACCACACACGAAAATCCTGTGATTTTACATTTTACTTATCGTTAATCGAATGTATA
TCTATTTAATCTGCTTTTCTTGTCTAATAAATATATATGTAAAGTACGCTTTTTGTTGAAATTTTTTAAA
CCTTTGTTTATTTTTTTTTCTTCATTCCGTAACTCTTCTACCTTCTTTATTTACTTTCTAAAATCCAAAT
ACAAAACATAAAAATAAATAAACACAGAGTAAATTCCCAAATTATTCCATCATTAAAAGATACGAGGCGC
GTGTAAGTTACAGGCAAGCGATCCGTCCTAAGAAACCATTATTATCATGACATTAACCTATAAAAATAGG
CGTATCACGAGGCCCTTTCGTCTCGCGCGTTTCGGTGATGACGGTGAAAACCTCTGACACATGCAGCTCC
CGGAGACGGTCACAGCTTGTCTGTAAGCGGATGCCGGGAGCAGACAAGCCCGTCAGGGCGCGTCAGCGGG
TGTTGGCGGGTGTCGGGGCTGGCTTAACTATGCGGCATCAGAGCAGATTGTACTGAGAGTGCACCATAGT
TTAGCTTGCCTCGTCCCCGCCGGGTCACCCGGCCAGCGACATGGAGGCCCAGAATACCCTCCTTGACAGT
CTTGACGTGCGCAGCTCAGGGGCATGATGTGACTGTCGCCCGTACATTTAGCCCATACATCCCCATGTAT
AATCATTTGCATCCATACATTTTGATGGCCGCACGGCGCGAAGCAAAAATTACGGCTCCTCGCTGCAGAC
CTGCGAGCAGGGAAACGCTCCCCTCACAGACGCGTTGAATTGTCCCCACGCCGCGCCCCTGTAGAGAAAT
ATAAAAGGTTAGGATTTGCCACTGAGGTTCTTCTTTCATATACTTCCTTTTAAAATCTTGCTAGGATACA
GTTCTCACATCACATCCGAACATAAACAACCATGGGTAAGGAAAAGACTCACGTTTCGAGGCCGCGATTA
AATTCCAACATGGATGCTGATTTATATGGGTATAAATGGGCTCGCGATAATGTCGGGCAATCAGGTGCGA
CAATCTATCGATTGTATGGGAAGCCCGATGCGCCAGAGTTGTTTCTGAAACATGGCAAAGGTAGCGTTGC
CAATGATGTTACAGATGAGATGGTCAGACTAAACTGGCTGACGGAATTTATGCCTCTTCCGACCATCAAG
CATTTTATCCGTACTCCTGATGATGCATGGTTACTCACCACTGCGATCCCCGGCAAAACAGCATTCCAGG
TATTAGAAGAATATCCTGATTCAGGTGAAAATATTGTTGATGCGCTGGCAGTGTTCCTGCGCCGGTTGCA
TTCGATTCCTGTTTGTAATTGTCCTTTTAACAGCGATCGCGTATTTCGTCTCGCTCAGGCGCAATCACGA
ATGAATAACGGTTTGGTTGATGCGAGTGATTTTGATGACGAGCGTAATGGCTGGCCTGTTGAACAAGTCT
GGAAAGAAATGCATAAGCTTTTGCCATTCTCACCGGATTCAGTCGTCACTCATGGTGATTTCTCACTTGA
TAACCTTATTTTTGACGAGGGGAAATTAATAGGTTGTATTGATGTTGGACGAGTCGGAATCGCAGACCGA
TACCAGGATCTTGCCATCCTATGGAACTGCCTCGGTGAGTTTTCTCCTTCATTACAGAAACGGCTTTTTC
AAAAATATGGTATTGATAATCCTGATATGAATAAATTGCAGTTTCATTTGATGCTCGATGAGTTTTTCTA
ATCAGTACTGACAATAAAAAGATTCTTGTTTTCAAGAACTTGTCATTTGTATAGTTTTTTTATATTGTAG
TTGTTCTATTTTAATCAAATGTTAGCGTGATTTATATTTTTTTTCGCCTCGACATCATCTGCCCAGATGC
GAAGTTAAGTGCGCAGAAAGTAATATCATGCGTCAATCGTATGTGAATGCTGGTCGCTATACTGCTGTCG
ATTCGATACTAACGCCGCCATCCAGTGTCGAAAACAATACCGCACAGATGCGTAAGGAGAAAATACCGCA
TCAGGAAATTGTAAGCGTTAATATTTTGTTAAAATTCGCGTTAAATTTTTGTTAAATCAGCTCATTTTTT
AACCAATAGGCCGAAATCGGCAAAATCCCTTATAAATCAAAAGAATAGACCGAGATAGGGT
[37 nt withheld, positions 2372-2408]
AAAGAACGTGGACTCCAACGTCAAAGG
[49 nt withheld, positions 2436-2484]
T
[91 nt withheld, positions 2486-2576]
G
[124 nt withheld, positions 2578-2701]
CCATTCGCCATTCAGGCTGCGCAACTGTTGGGAAGGGCGATCGGTGCGGGCCTCTTCGCTATTACGCCAG
CTGGCGAAAGGGGGATGTGCTGCAAGGCGATTAAGTTGGGTAACGCCAGGGTTTTCCCAGTCACGACGTT
GTAAAACGACGGCCAGTGAATTGTAATACGACTCACTATAGGGCGAATTGGAGCTCCACCGCGGTGGCGG
CCGCTCTAGAGAAATGGGGAGCGATTTGCAGGCATTTGCTCGGCATGCCGGTAGAGGTGTGGTCAATAAG
AGCGACCTCATGCTATACCTGAGAAAGCAACCTGACCTACAGGAAAGAGTTACTCAAGAATAAGAATTTT
CGTTTTAAAACCTAAGAGTCACTTTAAAATTTGTATACACTTATTTTTTTTATAACTTATTTAATAATAA
AAATCATAAATCATAAGAAATTCGCCTCGAGAGTCTAGGATCCGGAACTACCTACCTTGCGCTTTTTCTT
GGGAGCTCCCTCATCCCCTCCGAGCTGTGAGAGGTCAATCCGAGTTTCGTAAAGTCCGGTGATGCTCTGG
TGGATGAGGGTGGCGTCCAGCACTTCTTTGGTGGAGGTATAGCGTTTCCGGTCGATGGTGGTGTCGAAGT
ACTTGAATGCGGCAGGGGCACCAAGATTGGTGAGGGTGAACAGGTGGATGATATTCTCAGCCTGCTCCCG
AATTGGTTTGTCTCTGTGCTTATTGTATGCGCTAAGGACTTTATCGAGGTTGGCATCAGCGAGAATGACG
CGTTTAGAAAACTCGGAAATCTGCTCAATGATCTCGTCCAGATAATGCTTATGCTGCTCCACAAACAGTT
GCTTTTGCTCGTTGTCCTCGGGGCTCCCCTTCAGCTTCTCGTAATGGCTTGCAAGGTAGAGGAAATTCAC
GTACTTGGAGGGGAGAGCCAGCTCATTACCCTTCTGAAGTTCGCCAGCGGAGGCGAGCATCCGCTTCCGC
CCATTCTCCAGTTCGAACAGGCTATACTTTGGGAGCTTGATGATAAGGTCCTTCTTGACTTCCTTGTAAC
CTTTGGCTTCGAGAAAGTCAATTGGGTTCTTCTCGAAGGAGCTGCGCTCCATAATGGTGATACCCAGCAG
TTCCTTCACGCTCTTGAGCTTCTTAGACTTTCCTTTTTCCACCTTAGCCACGACCAGGACAGAATAAGCC
ACAGTTGGTGAATCGAATCCGCCGTACTTCTTAGGGTCCCAATCCTTCTTCCTTGCAATGAGCTTGTCGG
AGTTGCGCTTGGGGAGGATTGATTCCTTAGAAAAGCCTCCGGTTTGCACCTCGGTTTTCTTCACGATGTT
CACTTGAGGCATAGAAAGCACTTTGCGCACGGTAGCGAAATCTCTGCCCTTGTCCCACACGATTTCGCCA
GTCTCCCCATTAGTCTCGATGAGCGGCCTCTTCCGGATCTCACCGTTTGCAAGGGTGATTTCGGTCTTGA
AGAAATTCATGATGTTGCTGTAGAAGAAGTACTTTGCGGTGGCCTTTCCGATCTCCTGCTCAGATTTGGC
AATCATCTTGCGCACGTCGTAGACCTTGTAGTCTCCGTACACGAACTCGCTTTCCAGCTTTGGGTACTTC
TTGATTAGGGCGGTTCCCACCACGGCATTCAGATATGCGTCATGAGCATGATGATAGTTATTGATCTCCC
GCACTTTGTAGAATTGAAAGTCCTTTCTGAAATCGCTGACCAGCTTGGACTTCAGGGTAATCACCTTCAC
CTCGCGGATAAGTTTGTCGTTTTCGTCGTACTTGGTATTCATGCGTGAGTCAAGGATTTGGGCTACATGT
TTAGTAATCTGCCGAGTCTCCACAAGTTGCCGTTTAATGAATCCTGCTTTGTCCAGTTCGCTCAGTCCGC
CCCTCTCAGCCTTAGTGAGATTGTCGAACTTCCGCTGAGTGATTAGCTTTGCGTTCAGAAGCTGGCGCCA
ATAGTTCTTCATCTTTTTCACGACTTCCTCTGAGGGCACGTTATCTGACTTTCCCCGGTTCTTGTCTGAG
CGAGTCAGCACCTTATTGTCAATTGAGTCGTCTTTGAGGAAGCTCTGAGGGACGATGTGGTCCACGTCGT
AGTCTGAGAGCCTGTTGATATCAAGCTCTTGGTCCACATACATATCGCGTCCATTTTGAAGGTAGTACAG
ATAGAGCTTCTCATTCTGAAGCTGGGTGTTTTCCACCGGGTGCTCTTTAAGGATCTGTGACCCGAGCTCC
TTAATCCCTTCCTCAATTCTTTTCATCCGCTCCCTGCTGTTCTTCTGTCCCTTCTGGGTAGTCTGGTTTT
CCCTGGCCATCTCGATGACAATGTTCTCTGGTTTATGGCGACCCATCACCTTGACCAGCTCGTCCACGAC
TTTCACGGTCTGGAGAATACCCTTCTTAATAGCGGGTGAACCAGCCAGATTTGCGATATGCTCGTGCAGT
GAGTCACCTTGTCCAGACACTTGGGCCTTCTGGATGTCCTCCTTAAAGGTCAGGGAATCATCATGGATAA
GTTGCATGAAGTTGCGATTAGCGAATCCGTCGCTCTTAAGGAAATCAAGAATGGTCTTTCCGCTCTGTTT
GTCCCGGATTCCGTTGATGAGTTTGCGGCTAAGGCGTCCCCATCCGGTATATCTTCTCCGTTTAAGTTGC
TTCATCACTTTATCGTCGAACAGATGGGCGTAGGTCTTAAGCCTCTCCTCGATCATTTCCCGGTCCTCGA
ACAGAGTGAGAGTCAGGACAATGTCCTCAAGGATGTCCTCTTTCTCCTCATTGTCCAGAAAATCCTTGTC
CTTGATGATCTTAAGCAGATCATGGTAGGTACCCAGGCTTGCGTTGAACCGATCTTCGACCCCGCTAATC
TCCACAGAGTCGAAGCATTCAATTTTCTTGAAATAGTCCTCCTTCAGCTGCTTCACGGTCACCTTTCTAT
TGGTCTTGAACAGAAGGTCCACAATTGCCTTCTTTTGTTCGCCTGACAGGAATGCGGGCTTCCTCATCCC
TTCGGTGACATATTTCACCTTGGTCAGCTCGTTGTACACGGTAAAGTACTCGTAGAGCAGGGAATGTTTC
GGCAGGACCTTCTCATTGGGGAGGTTCTTATCGAAGTTAGTCATCCGTTCGATGAATGACTGAGCGCTGG
CTCCCTTGTCCACCACCTCTTCGAAGTTCCAGGGAGTGATAGTTTCTTCTGACTTTCTGGTCATCCAAGC
AAACCGGCTATTTCCTCTGGCGAGGGGTCCCACGTAGTAGGGGATGCGGAAAGTGAGAATTTTCTCAATC
TTCTCCCTGTTGTCCTTAAGAAAGGGGTAGAAGTCCTCTTGGCGCCGAAGGATGGCGTGAAGCTCCCCAA
GATGGATCTGGTGGGGAATGCTCCCATTGTCGAAAGTGCGCTGCTTCCGCAGCAGATCCTCCCGATTCAG
TTTCACGAGGAGCTCTTCGGTGCCGTCCATCTTCTCAAGGATAGGTTTGATAAACTTATAAAATTCCTCT
TGGGAGGCACCTCCGTCGATGTAGCCGGCGTATCCATTCTTTGACTGGTCAAAGAAGATTTCCTTGTACT
TCTCCGGAAGCTGCTGCCGGACGAGTGCCTTAAGCAGGGTCAGGTCCTGGTGGTGCTCATCATACCGCTT
AATCATTGAAGCTGAAAGAGGGGCCTTGGTGATTTCAGTGTTCACGCGGAGAATGTCAGACAGCAGGATG
GCGTCAGAAAGATTCTTAGCAGCAAGGAAAAGGTCGGCGTATTGGTCACCGATCTGGGCCAGGAGGTTGT
CGAGATCGTCATCATAGGTGTCCTTGGACAGTTGCAGCTTGGCATCCTCTGCCAGGTCGAAATTAGACTT
GAAATTGGGAGTCAGCCCAAGTGAAAGAGCAATCAGGTTCCCGAACAGTCCATTTTTCTTTTCACCCGGC
AGCTGAGCGATAAGATTCTCAAGTCTGCGGCTCTTTGACAGCCGGGCTGACAGAATGGCCTTGGCATCGA
CTCCGCTTGCATTGATGGGGTTCTCTTCAAAGAGCTGGTTGTAAGTCTGCACCAGCTGGATGAACAGTTT
ATCCACATCGCTATTGTCAGGATTGAGGTCGCCCTCGATCAGGAAGTGGCCTCTGAACTTAATCATGTGG
GCCAGGGCCAGGTAGATAAGCCGGAGGTCTGCCTTGTCGGTTGAGTCCACCAGCTTTTTGCGAAGATGGT
AGATGGTTGGGTATTTCTCGTGATAGGCCACCTCGTCGACGATATTACCGAAGATGGGATGCCGTTCATG
CTTCTTATCCTCTTCCACGAGGAATGATTCTTCCAGCCTATGGAAGAAGCTGTCGTCGACCTTTGCCATT
TCGTTGGAGAATATCTCTTGAAGGTAACAAATCCGGTTCTTCCTCCTGGTGTACCGCCGTCTAGCAGTCC
GCTTGAGGCGGGTTGCTTCAGCGGTCTCCCCTGAATCAAAGAGGAGAGCTCCGATCAGATTTTTCTTGAT
GGAATGCCGGTCGGTGTTCCCGAGCACCTTGAACTTCTTAGAGGGCACCTTGTACTCGTCAGTGATGACG
GCCCACCCGACGCTATTAGTCCCGATGTCCAGTCCGATAGAATACTTCTTGTCCATGGTGGCGAGATCTA
ATTCGATCCATATCAGATCTTTTGTTTGTTTATGTGTGTTTATTCGAAACTAAGTTCTTGGTGTTTTAAA
ACTAAAAAAAAGACTAACTATAAAAGTAGAATTTAAGAAGTTTAAGAAATAGATTTACAGAATTACAATC
AATACCTACCGTCTTTATATACTTATTAGTCAAGTAGGGGAATAATTTCAGGGAACTGGTTTCAACCTTT
TTTTTCAGCTTTTTCCAAATCAGAGAGAGCAGAAGGTAATAGAAGGTGTAAGAAAATGAGATAGATACAT
GCGTGGGTCAATTGCCTTGTGTCATCATTTACTCCAGGCAGGTTGCATCACTCCATTGAGGTTGTGCCCG
TTTTTTGCCTGTTTGTGCCCCTGTTCTCTGTAGTTGCGCTAAGAGAATGGACCTATGAACTGATGGTTGG
TGAAGAAAACAATATTTTGGTGCTGGGATTCTTTTTTTTTCTGGATGCCAGCTTAAAAAGCGGGCTCCAT
TATATTTAGTGGATGCCAGGAATAAACTGTTCACCCAGACACCTACGATGTTATATATTCTGTGTAACCC
GCCCCCTATTTTGGGCATGTACGGGTTACAGCAGAATTAAAAGGCTAATTTTTTGACTAAATAAAGTTAG
GAAAATCACTACTATTAATTATTTACGTATTCTTTGAAATGGCAGTATTGATAATGATAAACTCGAACTG
ACTAGTAGACTGAATTCGATATCAAGCTTATCGATACCGTCGACCTCGAGGGGGGGCCCGGTACCAGCTT
TTGTTCCCTTTAGTGAGGGTTAATTTCGAGCTTGGCGTAATCATGGTCATAGCTGTTTCCTGTGTGAAAT
TGTTATCCGCTCACAATTCCACACAACATACGAGCCGGAAGCATAAAGTGTAAAGCCTGGGGTGCCTAAT
GAGTGAGGTACGGATCGATCCTGACAGGATATATTGGCGGGTAAACCTAAGAGAAAAGAGCGTTTATTAG
AATAATCGGATATTTAAAAGGGCGTGAAAAGGTTTATCCGTTCGTCCATTTGTATGTGCATGCCAACCAC
AGGGTTCCCCAGATCTGGCGCCGGCCAGCGAGACGAGCAAGATTGGCCGCGGTCACACTGCTTCCGGTAG
TCAATAAACCGGTAAACCAGCAATAGACATAAGCGGCTATTTAACGACCCTGCCCTGAACCGACGACCGG
GTCGAATTTGCTTTCGAACCCCAGAGTCCCGCTCAGAAGAACTCGTCAAGAAGGCGATAGAAGGCGATGC
GCTGCGAATCGGGAGCGGCGATACCGTAAAGCACGAGGAAGCGGTCAGCCCATTCGCCGCCAAGCTCTTC
AGCAATATCACGGGTAGCCAACGCTATGTCCTGATAGCGGTCCGCCACACCCAGCCGGCCACAGTCGATG
AATCCAGAAAAGCGGCCATTTTCCACCATGATATTCGGCAAGCAGGCATCGCCATGGGTCACGACGAGAT
CCTCGCCGTCGGGCATGCGCGCCTTGAGCCTGGCGAACAGTTCGGCTGGCGCGAGCCCCTGATGCTCTTC
GTCCAGATCATCCTGATCGACAAGACCGGCTTCCATCCGAGTACGTGCTCGCTCGATGCGATGTTTCGCT
TGGTGGTCGAATGGGCAGGTAGCCGGATCAAGCGTATGCAGCCGCCGCATTGCATCAGCCATGATGGATA
CTTTCTCGGCAGGAGCAAGGTGAGATGACAGGAGATCCTGCCCCGGCACTTCGCCCAATAGCAGCCAGTC
CCTTCCCGCTTCAGTGACAACGTCGAGCACAGCTGCGCAAGGAACGCCCGTCGTGGCCAGCCACGATAGC
CGCGCTGCCTCGTCCTGCAGTTCATTCAGGGCACCGGACAGGTCGGTCTTGACAAAAAGAACCGGGCGCC
CCTGCGCTGACAGCCGGAACACGGCGGCATCAGAGCAGCCGATTGTCTGTTGTGCCCAGTCATAGCCGAA
TAGCCTCTCCACCCAAGCGGCCGGAGAACCTGCGTGCAATCCATCTTGTTCAATCATGCGAAACGATCCT
CATCCTGTCTCTTGATCAGATCTTGATCCCCTGCGCCATCAGATCCTTGGCGGCAAGAAAGCCATCCAGT
TTACTTTGCAGGGCTTCCCAACCTTACCAGAGGGCGCCCCAGCTGGCAATTCCGGTTCGCTTGCTGTCCA
TAAAACCGCCCAGTCTAGCTATCGCCATGTAAGCCCACTGCCTCGAGACTAGTTGGTGTCCAACCGGCTC
GACGGGGGCAGCGCAAGGCGGTGCCTCCGGCGGGCCACTCAATGCTTGAGTATACTCACTAGACTTTGCT
TCGCAAAGTCGTGACCGCCTACGGCGGCTGCGGCGCCCTACGGGCTTGCTCTCCGGGCTTCGCCCTGCGC
GGTCGCTGCGCTCCCTTGCCAGCCCGTGGATATGTGGACGATGGCCGCGAGCGGCCACCGGCTGGCTCGC
TTCGCTCGGCCCGTGGACAACCCTGCTGGACAAGCTGATGGACAGGCTGCGCCTGCCCACGAGCTTGACC
ACAGGGATTGCCCACCGGCTACCCAGCCTTCGACCACATACCCACCGGCTCCAACTGCGCGGCCTGCGGC
CTTGCCCCATCAATTTTTTTAATTTTCTCTGGGGAAAAGCCTCCGGCCTGCGGCCTGCGCGCTTCGCTTG
CCGGTTGGACACCAAGTGGAAGGCGGGTCAAGGCTCGCGCAGCGACCGCGCAGCGGCTTGGCCTTGACGC
GCCTGGAACGACCCAAGCCTATGCGAGTGGGGGCAGTCGAAGGGCGAAGCCCGCCCGCCTGCCCCCCGAG
CCTCACGGCGGCGAGTGCGGGGGTTCCAAGGGGGCAGCGCCACCTTGGGCAAGGCCGAAGGCCGCGCAGT
CGATCAACAAGCCCCGGAGGGGCCACTTTTTGCCGGAGGGGGAGCCGCGCCGAAGGCGTGGGGGAACCCC
GCAGGGGTGCCCTTCTTTGGGCACCAAAGAACTAGATATAGGGCGAAATGCGAAAGACTTAAAAATCAAC
AACTTAAAAAAGGGGGGTACGCAACAGCTCATTGCGGCACCCCCCGCAATAGCTCATTGCGTAGGTTAAA
GAAAATCTGTAATTGACTGCCACTTTTACGCAACGCATAATTGTTGTCGCGCTGCCGAAAAGTTGCAGCT
GATTGCGCATGGTGCCGCAACCGTGCGGCACCCCTACCGCATGGAGATAAGCATGGCCACGCAGTCCAGA
GAAATCGGCATTCAAGCCAAGAACAAGCCCGGTCACTGGGTGCAAACGGAACGCAAAGCGCATGAGGCGT
GGGCCGGGCTTATTGCGAGGAAACCCACGGCGGCAATGCTGCTGCATCACCTCGTGGCGCAGATGGGCCA
CCAGAACGCCGTGGTGGTCAGCCAGAAGACACTTTCCAAGCTCATCGGACGTTCTTTGCGGACGGTCCAA
TACGCAGTCAAGGACTTGGTGGCCGAGCGCTGGATCTCCGTCGTGAAGCTCAACGGCCCCGGCACCGTGT
CGGCCTACGTGGTCAATGACCGCGTGGCGTGGGGCCAGCCCCGCGACCAGTTGCGCCTGTCGGTGTTCAG
TGCCGCCGTGGTGGTTGATCACGACGACCAGGACGAATCGCTGTTGGGGCATGGCGACCTGCGCCGCATC
CCGACCCTGTATCCGGGCGAGCAGCAACTACCGACCGGCCCCGGCGAGGAGCCGCCCAGCCAGCCCGGCA
TTCCGGGCATGGAACCAGACCTGCCAGCCTTGACCGAAACGGAGGAATGGGAACGGCGCGGGCAGCAGCG
CCTGCCGATGCCCGATGAGCCGTGTTTTCTGGACGATGGCGAGCCGTTGGAGCCGCCGACACGGGTCACG
CTGCCGCGCCGGTAGCACTTGGGTTGCGCAGCAACCCGTAAGTGCGCTGTTCCAGACTATCGGCTGTAGC
CG
Features (pLannotate 1.2.2; 21 found; start..end, strand, type, name):
     10..513     +  misc_feature   CEN/ARS: S. cerevisiae CEN6 centromere fused to an autonomously replicating sequence
    582..617     +  CDS            rop (fragment): Rop protein, which maintains plasmids at low copy number; rop
    719..768     +  misc_feature   bom (fragment): basis of mobility region from pBR322
    808..2164    +  gene           kanMX: yeast selectable marker conferring kanamycin resistance (Wach et al., 1994)
   2206..2245    +  misc_feature   bom (fragment): basis of mobility region from pBR322
   2273..2701    -  rep_origin     f1 ori (sequence partly withheld): f1 bacteriophage origin of replication; arrow indicates direction of (+) strand synthesis
   2705..2862    -  CDS            lacZα (fragment): LacZα fragment of β-galactosidase; lacZ fragment
   2865..2883    +  promoter       T7 promoter: promoter for bacteriophage T7 RNA polymerase
   2892..2921    +  misc_feature   MCS (fragment): pBluescript multiple cloning site
   2959..3146    -  terminator     ADH1 terminator: S. cerevisiae ADH1; transcription terminator for the S. cerevisiae alcohol dehydrogenase 1 (ADH1) gene
   3204..7307    -  CDS            cas9: CAS9_STRP1 - Also known as csn1 From Streptococcus pyogenes serotype M1.
   7342..8008    -  promoter       GAP promoter: S. cerevisiae TDH3; promoter for glyceraldehyde-3-phosphate dehydrogenase
   8033..8086    +  misc_feature   MCS (fragment): pBluescript multiple cloning site
   8098..8116    -  promoter       T3 promoter: promoter for bacteriophage T3 RNA polymerase
   8159..8181    -  protein_bind   lac operator (fragment): The lac repressor binds to the lac operator to inhibit transcription in E. coli. This inhibition can be relieved by adding lactose or isopropyl-β-D-thiogalactopyranoside (IPTG). lac repressor encoded by lacI
   8185..8215    -  promoter       lac promoter: promoter for the E. coli lac operon
   8253..8277    +  misc_feature   RB T-DNA repeat: right border repeat from nopaline C58 T-DNA
   8547..9338    -  CDS            neo: KKA2_KLEPN - Also known as kan, nptII. Experimental evidence at protein level: Swiss-Prot protein existence level 1. Resistance to kanamycin, neomycin, paromomycin, ribostamycin, butirosin and gentamicin B. From Klebsiella pneumoniae.
   9370..9537    -  CDS            tnpA (fragment): TN5P_ECOLX - Also known as tnp. Experimental evidence at protein level: Swiss-Prot protein existence level 1. Mediates transposition of transposon Tn5 by a 'cut and paste' mechanism. First, the monomeric transposase binds the 19 bp inverted DNA repeats flanking the transposon. Then, dimerization of the DNA- bound transposase creates a synaptic DNA complex. After nicking of the first DNA strand, excision of the transposon proceeds through a series of intermediates. The transposase then mediates the insertion of the transposon at a new site by strand transfer. The activity of the wild- type tran
   9752..10523   +  rep_origin     pBBR1 oriV: replication origin of the broad-host-range plasmid pBBR1 from Bordetella bronchiseptica; requires the pBBR1 Rep protein for replication
  10524..11186   +  CDS            pBBR1 Rep: replication protein for the broad-host-range plasmid pBBR1 from Bordetella bronchiseptica
