[The description below was written by a language model from this plasmid's Addgene catalogue record and pLannotate feature annotations shown in this document.]
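Description:
pYAMTrGCas is an 11.2 kb empty-backbone shuttle vector for CRISPR/Cas9 genome editing in yeast, assembled from the pYAMTrG backbone and the Cas9 components of pML104. In bacteria it replicates through the broad-host-range pBBR1 origin together with its cognate Rep protein, is recorded as low copy, and is selected with kanamycin through a Tn5-derived neo (nptII) gene. In yeast it is maintained as a centromeric plasmid by a CEN6/ARSH4 element, and the kanMX cassette provides a dominant drug-resistance marker. Such a marker does not depend on auxotrophies, which fits the associated work on converting polyploid and alloploid Saccharomyces sensu stricto strains to leu2 mutants.

The functional payload is Streptococcus pyogenes Cas9 driven by the strong constitutive TDH3 (GAP) promoter and terminated by the ADH1 terminator. No insert is recorded, and the feature table does not annotate a guide RNA expression cassette, so whether the guide scaffold from pML104 is present cannot be determined from the record.

The depositor also lists a pBBR1 oriT, and the annotation shows a nopaline-type T-DNA right border repeat. These elements are associated with conjugative mobilisation and Agrobacterium-type DNA transfer, though the record does not state the intended delivery route. Remnants of pBluescript-type sequence surround the Cas9 cassette: an f1 origin, T7 and T3 promoters, multiple cloning site fragments, and the lac promoter and operator. The depositor notes that sequencing found only the N-terminal part of lacZα, so blue/white screening should not be assumed to work. Short rop, bom and Tn5 transposase fragments appear to be nonfunctional cloning remnants.
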