Addgene plasmid #224866: pYAMTrGCas
Purpose: (Empty Backbone) Yeast genome editing
Depositing lab: Katsunori Suzuki. Depositing organization: Hiroshima University. Publication: Conversion of polyploid and alloploid Saccharomyces sensu stricto strains to leu2 mutants by genome DNA editing. Kiyokawa K, Sakuma T, Moriguchi K, Sugiyama M, Akao T, Yamamoto T, Suzuki K. Appl Microbiol Biotechnol. 2024 Jul 12;108(1):416. doi: 10.1007/s00253-024-13242-y. PubMed 38995331.
Backbone
  Vector backbone: pYAMTrG and pML104
  Vector type: Yeast Expression, CRISPR
Growth in bacteria
  Bacterial resistance: Kanamycin, 50 μg/mL
  Growth temperature: 37°C
  Growth strain: DH5alpha
  Copy number: Low Copy
Gene/Insert
  Gene/Insert name: None
Resource information
  A portion of this plasmid was derived from a plasmid made by: The CRISPR/Cas9 system component genes came from pML104 (addgene plasmid #67638, Laughery et. 2015).
Terms and licenses: Academic/Nonprofit Terms; Industry Terms: Not Available to Industry
Depositor comments: rep_pBBR1 oriT_pBBR1 RB lacZalpha KanMX ARSH4 CEN6 PTDH3::SpCas9 Addgene NGS indicated that the lac promoter, operator and N-terminal part remain but other portion of lacZalpha gene is absent.
How to cite: pYAMTrGCas was a gift from Katsunori Suzuki (Addgene plasmid # 224866 ; http://n2t.net/addgene:224866 ; RRID:Addgene_224866)
